Addgene plasmid #173345: RVD-GC2
Purpose: One-step assembly of custom RVD arrays to construct DdCBE, TALE, etc.
Depositing lab: Bin Shen. Depositing organization: Nanjing Medical University. Publication: Precision modeling of mitochondrial diseases in zebrafish via DdCBE-mediated mtDNA base editing. Guo J, Zhang X, Chen X, Sun H, Dai Y, Wang J, Qian X, Tan L, Lou X, Shen B. Cell Discov. 2021 Sep 3;7(1):78. doi: 10.1038/s41421-021-00307-9. PubMed 34480028.
Backbone
  Vector backbone: TetR T vector
  Vector type: Unspecified
Growth in bacteria
  Bacterial resistance: Tetracycline, 10 μg/mL
  Growth temperature: 37°C
  Growth strain: DH5alpha
  Copy number: High Copy
Gene/Insert
  Gene/Insert name: NN-HD dimer RVD at Position2
  Species: Synthetic
  Mutation: no
  Cloning method: Restriction Enzyme; 5′ cloning site Unknown (unknown if destroyed)
Terms and licenses: Academic/Nonprofit Terms; Industry Terms: Not Available to Industry
Depositor comments: RVD is inserted into TA site of TetR T vector
How to cite: RVD-GC2 was a gift from Bin Shen (Addgene plasmid # 173345 ; http://n2t.net/addgene:173345 ; RRID:Addgene_173345)
