[The description below was written by a language model from this plasmid's Addgene catalogue record and pLannotate feature annotations shown in this document.]
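Description:
RVD-GC2 is a small (about 2.6 kb) bacterial cloning plasmid that serves as a building-block module in a library for one-step assembly of custom TALE repeat arrays. Its backbone is described as a "TetR T vector", a TA-cloning plasmid into whose TA site the insert was placed. It is propagated in E. coli as a high-copy plasmid through a ColE1/pUC-type origin of replication and is selected with tetracycline. Resistance comes from a tetracycline efflux protein gene (TcR) driven by its native tet promoter. The feature table also picks up short fragments of an RSF origin and of a kanamycin resistance gene, plus a T7 promoter. The two fragments are too short to be functional and are probably remnants of the vector's construction history.

The payload is a synthetic dimer of two TALE repeat units carrying the repeat-variable diresidues NN and HD, which in the standard TALE code recognise G and C respectively. This matches the "GC" in the name. The "2" marks the dimer as designed for position 2 of the assembled array, so its flanking ends presumably direct ordered joining with the modules for neighbouring positions. The record does not state the cloning sites or the assembly chemistry, and the automated annotation did not label the RVD insert itself, which probably lies in the unannotated region near the T7 promoter.

Combined with the other position-specific dimer modules, the plasmid is used to build DNA-binding arrays for TALE-based tools. The main application named is DdCBEs, the DddA-derived cytosine base editors used for mitochondrial DNA editing, which the associated work applied to modelling mitochondrial diseases in zebrafish.
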