Features (pLannotate 1.2.2; 6 found; start..end, strand, type, name):
    513..552     -  rep_origin     RSF ori (fragment): Plasmids containing the RSF 1030 origin of replication can be propagated in E. coli cells that contain additional plasmids with compatible origins.
    568..596     +  promoter       tet promoter: E. coli promoter for tetracycline efflux protein gene
    644..1834    +  CDS            TcR: tetracycline efflux protein; tet; confers resistance to tetracycline
   1932..2006    +  CDS            KanR (fragment): aminoglycoside phosphotransferase; aphA-3; confers resistance to kanamycin
   2009..2027    -  promoter       T7 promoter: promoter for bacteriophage T7 RNA polymerase
   2457..441     +  rep_origin     ori (across the origin): high-copy-number ColE1/pMB1/pBR322/pUC origin of replication
>Addgene plasmid #173345 | RVD-GC2 | addgene full sequence | sequence record 355544 | Addgene NGS Result
CTTCTAGTGTAGCCGTAGTTAGGCCACCACTTCAAGAACTCTGTAGCACCGCCTACATACCTCGCTCTGC
TAATCCTGTTACCAGTGGCTGCTGCCAGTGGCGATAAGTCGTGTCTTACCGGGTTGGACTCAAGACGATA
GTTACCGGATAAGGCGCAGCGGTCGGGCTGAACGGGGGGTTCGTGCACACAGCCCAGCTTGGAGCGAACG
ACCTACACCGAACTGAGATACCTACAGCGTGAGCTATGAGAAAGCGCCACGCTTCCCGAAGGGAGAAAGG
CGGACAGGTATCCGGTAAGCGGCAGGGTCGGAACAGGAGAGCGCACGAGGGAGCTTCCAGGGGGAAACGC
CTGGTATCTTTATAGTCCTGTCGGGTTTCGCCACCTCTGACTTGAGCGTCGATTTTTGTGATGCTCGTCA
GGGGGGCGGAGCCTATGGAAAAACGCCAGCAACGCGGCCTTTTTACGGTTCCTGGCCTTTTGCTGGCCTT
TTGCTCACATGTTCTTTCCTGCGTTATCCACAGAATCAGGGGATAACGCAGGAAAGAACATGAATTAATT
CTCATGTTTGACAGCTTATCATCGATTAGCTTTAATGCGGTAGTTTATCACAGTTAAATTGCTAACGCAG
TCAGGCACCGTGTATGAAATCTAACAATGCGCTCATCGTCATCCTCGGCACCGTCACCCTGGATGCTGTA
GGCATAGGCTTGGTTATGCCGGTACTGCCGGGCCTCTTGCGGGATATCGTCCATTCCGACAGCATCGCCA
GTCACTATGGCGTGCTGCTAGCGCTATATGCGTTGATGCAATTTCTATGCGCACCCGTTCTCGGAGCACT
GTCCGACCGCTTTGGCCGCCGCCCAGTCCTGCTCGCTTCGCTACTTGGAGCCACTATCGACTACGCGATC
ATGGCGACCACACCCGTCCTGTGGATTCTCTACGCCGGACGCATCGTGGCCGGCATCACCGGCGCCACAG
GTGCGGTTGCTGGCGCCTATATCGCCGACATCACCGATGGGGAAGATCGGGCTCGCCACTTCGGGCTCAT
GAGCGCTTGTTTCGGCGTGGGTATGGTGGCAGGCCCCGTGGCCGGGGGACTGTTGGGCGCCATCTCCTTA
CATGCACCATTCCTTGCGGCGGCGGTGCTCAACGGCCTCAACCTACTACTGGGCTGCTTCCTAATGCAGG
AGTCGCATAAGGGAGAGCGCCGACCCATGCCCTTGAGAGCCTTCAACCCAGTCAGCTCCTTCCGGTGGGC
GCGGGGCATGACTATCGTCGCCGCACTTATGACTGTCTTCTTTATCATGCAACTCGTAGGACAGGTGCCG
GCAGCGCTCTGGGTCATTTTCGGCGAGGACCGCTTTCGCTGGAGCGCGACGATGATCGGCCTGTCGCTTG
CGGTATTCGGAATCTTGCACGCCCTCGCTCAAGCCTTCGTCACTGGTCCCGCCACCAAACGTTTCGGCGA
GAAGCAGGCCATTATCGCCGGCATGGCGGCCGACGCGCTGGGCTACGTCTTGCTGGCGTTCGCGACGCGA
GGCTGGATGGCCTTCCCCATTATGATTCTTCTCGCTTCCGGCGGCATCGGGATGCCCGCGTTGCAGGCCA
TGCTGTCCAGGCAGGTAGATGACGACCATCAGGGACAGCTTCAAGGATCGCTCGCGGCTCTTACCAGCCT
AACTTCGATCATTGGACCGCTGATCGTCACGGCGATTTATGCCGCCTCGGCGAGCACATGGAACGGGTTG
GCATGGATTGTAGGCGCCGCCCTATACCTTGTCTGCCTCCCCGCGTTGCGTCGCGGTGCATGGAGCCGGG
CCACCTCGACCTGAATGGAAGCCGGCGGCACCTCGCTAACGGATTCACCACTCCAAGAATTGGAGCCAAT
CAATTCTTGCGGAGAACTGTGAATGCGCAAACCAACCCTTGATCGGGGAAGAACAGTATGTCGAGCTATT
TTTTGACTTACTGGGGATCAAGCCTGATTGGGAGAAAATAAAATATCCCCTATAGTGAGTCGTATTACAT
GGTCATAGCTGTTTCCTGGCAGCTCTGGCCCGTGTCTCAAAATCTCTGATGTTACATTGCACAAGATAAA
AATATATCATCATGCCTCCTCTAGACCAAAGCTGGTCTCAACCACTTGCGCTGGGGTTAGTCCGTGGGCT
TGACAGAGAACTGGTAGAAGGCGTTGGACGGTTTCAAGAGCCTGTTTGCCACCGTCATGACTAGCAATCG
CTACAACTTGCTCCGGAGTCAGACCGTGGGCTTGACAGAGAACTGGCAGTAGGCGCTGTACGGTTTCAAG
AGCCTGTTTGCCACCATTGTTACTAGCAATCGCTACAACCTGCGAGACCATATCTGGTCGAGCCACCCAT
GACCAAAATCCCTTAACGTGAGTTACGCGTCGTTCCACTGAGCGTCAGACCCCGTAGAAAAGATCAAAGG
ATCTTCTTGAGATCCTTTTTTTCTGCGCGTAATCTGCTGCTTGCAAACAAAAAAACCACCGCTACCAGCG
GTGGTTTGTTTGCCGGATCAAGAGCTACCAACTCTTTTTCCGAAGGTAACTGGCTTCAGCAGAGCGCAGA
TACCAAATACTGTT
