>Addgene plasmid #173345 | RVD-GC2 | depositor partial sequence | sequence record 336300 | RVD flanked by two Bsa I sites
GGTCTCGCAGGTTGTAGCGATTGCTAGTAACAATGGTGGCAAACAGGCTCTTGAAACCGTACAGCGCCTA
CTGCCAGTTCTCTGTCAAGCCCACGGTCTGACTCCGGAGCAAGTTGTAGCGATTGCTAGTCATGACGGTG
GCAAACAGGCTCTTGAAACCGTCCAACGCCTTCTACCAGTTCTCTGTCAAGCCCACGGACTAACCCCAGC
GCAAGTGGTTGAGACC
